Addgene plasmid #178239: pLKO_C.HA.Ollas_mCherry-NLS
Purpose: Nuclear Protein Barcode (nPC) for vector/cell tracking. Contains U6 trRNA cassette for sgRNA cloning. Enables spatial detection of CRISPR screens.
Depositing lab: Brian Brown. Depositing organization: Icahn School of Medicine at Mount Sinai. Publication: Spatial CRISPR genomics identifies regulators of the tumor microenvironment. Dhainaut M, Rose SA, Akturk G, Wroblewska A, Nielsen SR, Park ES, Buckup M, Roudko V, Pia L, Sweeney R, Le Berichel J, Wilk CM, Bektesevic A, Lee BH, Bhardwaj N, Rahman AH, Baccarini A, Gnjatic S, Pe'er D, Merad M, Brown BD. Cell. 2022 Mar 10. pii: S0092-8674(22)00195-7. doi: 10.1016/j.cell.2022.02.015. PubMed 35290801.
Backbone
  Vector backbone: pLKO
  Backbone size w/o insert (bp): 9000
  Vector type: Lentiviral
Growth in bacteria
  Bacterial resistance: Ampicillin, 100 μg/mL
  Growth temperature: 37°C
  Growth strain: NEB Stable
  Copy number: High Copy
Gene/Insert
  Gene/Insert name: nPC Tagged mCherry-NLS
  Species: H. sapiens (human)
  Insert size (bp): 1000
  Promoter: eF1a
  Tag / fusion protein: C.HA.Ollas (N terminal on insert); Nuclear Localization Signal (C terminal on insert)
  Cloning method: Restriction Enzyme; 5′ cloning site unknown (unknown if destroyed)
  Sequencing primers: 5′ cctttttgagtttggatcttggttcat
Terms and licenses: Academic/Nonprofit Terms; Industry Terms: Not Available to Industry
Depositor comments: Please visit https://www.biorxiv.org/content/10.1101/2021.07.13.451021v1 for bioRxiv preprint.
How to cite: pLKO_C.HA.Ollas_mCherry-NLS was a gift from Brian Brown (Addgene plasmid # 178239 ; http://n2t.net/addgene:178239 ; RRID:Addgene_178239)
