[The description below was written by a language model from this plasmid's Addgene catalogue record and pLannotate feature annotations shown in this document.]
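Description:
pLKO_C.HA.Ollas_mCherry-NLS is a lentiviral transfer plasmid built on a pLKO backbone (sequenced record about 8.8 kb) that combines a guide RNA cloning cassette with a nuclear protein barcode for tracking transduced cells. It is propagated in E. coli through a high-copy ColE1/pUC-type origin with ampicillin selection via β-lactamase. An f1 origin, an SV40 origin and remnants of lac and phage promoter sequences are carried along from the backbone. No mammalian drug-selection marker is annotated.

The viral portion has the layout typical of a Tat-independent packaging design. An RSV promoter drives a truncated HIV-1 5' LTR, followed by the Ψ packaging signal with a gag fragment, the RRE for Rev-dependent export of the genomic RNA, a cPPT/CTS, a WPRE to boost transcript expression, and a truncated 3' LTR followed by an SV40 polyadenylation signal.

Two expression units sit within this frame. A human U6 Pol III promoter precedes the S. pyogenes Cas9 guide RNA scaffold, providing the site into which an sgRNA spacer is cloned. Downstream, the EF-1α promoter drives mCherry fused at its N terminus to a combination of epitope tags named C, HA and Ollas, and at its C terminus to a nuclear localization signal. The automated annotation picks up only the HA epitope and the mCherry coding sequence, so the other tags and the NLS are known from the catalogue entry alone.

The epitope combination acts as an antibody-detectable barcode concentrated in the nucleus. Pairing a particular barcode with a particular sgRNA lets the perturbation carried by each cell be identified by imaging in tissue, enabling spatially resolved readout of CRISPR screens. Cas9 is not encoded on this plasmid and must be supplied separately.
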