Features (pLannotate 1.2.2; 31 found; start..end, strand, type, name):
      1..23      +  rep_origin     M13 ori (fragment): M13 bacteriophage origin of replication; arrow indicates direction of (+) strand synthesis
     49..153     +  promoter       AmpR promoter: bla
    154..1014    +  CDS            AmpR: β-lactamase; bla; confers resistance to ampicillin, carbenicillin, and related antibiotics
   1185..1773    +  rep_origin     ori: high-copy-number ColE1/pMB1/pBR322/pUC origin of replication
   1956..2048    +  CDS            lacI (fragment): lac repressor; lacI; The lac repressor binds to the lac operator to inhibit transcription in E. coli. This inhibition can be relieved by adding lactose or isopropyl-β-D-thiogalactopyranoside (IPTG).
   2061..2082    +  protein_bind   CAP binding site: CAP binding activates transcription in the presence of cAMP. E. coli catabolite activator protein
   2097..2127    +  promoter       lac promoter: promoter for the E. coli lac operon
   2135..2151    +  protein_bind   lac operator: The lac repressor binds to the lac operator to inhibit transcription in E. coli. This inhibition can be relieved by adding lactose or isopropyl-β-D-thiogalactopyranoside (IPTG). lac repressor encoded by lacI
   2196..2214    +  promoter       T3 promoter: promoter for bacteriophage T3 RNA polymerase
   2242..2468    +  promoter       RSV promoter: Rous sarcoma virus enhancer/promoter
   2469..2649    +  LTR            5' LTR (truncated): truncated 5' long terminal repeat (LTR) from HIV-1
   2696..2821    +  misc_feature   HIV-1 Ψ: packaging signal of human immunodeficiency virus type 1
   2805..3168    +  CDS            HIV-1 gag (fragment): gag protein from human immunodeficiency virus 1; gag
   3314..3547    +  misc_feature   RRE: The Rev response element (RRE) of HIV-1 allows for Rev-dependent mRNA export from the nucleus to the cytoplasm.
   3924..4024    +  CDS            Rev (fragment): human immunodeficiency virus 1 (HIV-1) Rev protein; rev; enhances nuclear export of unspliced and incompletely spliced viral mRNAs
   4074..4314    +  promoter       U6 promoter: RNA polymerase III promoter for human U6 snRNA
   4341..4416    +  misc_RNA       gRNA scaffold: guide RNA scaffold for the Streptococcus pyogenes CRISPR/Cas9 system
   4464..4581    +  misc_feature   cPPT/CTS: central polypurine tract and central termination sequence of HIV-1
   4648..4714    +  CDS            small t antigen (fragment): SV40 (simian virus 40) small t antigen
   4721..5899    +  promoter       EF-1α promoter: strong constitutive promoter for human elongation factor EF-1α
   5916..5941    +  misc_feature   MCS (fragment): multiple cloning site
   6014..6040    +  CDS            3xHA (fragment): three tandem HA epitope tags
   6113..6820    +  CDS            mCherry: mCherry is a basic (constitutively fluorescent) red fluorescent protein published in 2004, derived from Discosoma sp.. It is reported to be a very rapidly-maturing monomer with low acid sensitivity.
   6890..7478    +  misc_feature   WPRE: woodchuck hepatitis virus posttranscriptional regulatory element
   7483..7620    +  CDS            nef (fragment): NEF_HV1LA - Experimental evidence at protein level: Swiss-Prot protein existence level 1. Extracellular Nef protein targets CD4(+) T-lymphocytes for apoptosis by interacting with CXCR4 surface receptors. From Human immunodeficiency virus type 1 group M subtype B (isolate Lai) (HIV-1).
   7606..7786    +  LTR            5' LTR (truncated): truncated 5' long terminal repeat (LTR) from HIV-1
   7858..7979    +  polyA_signal   SV40 poly(A) signal: SV40 polyadenylation signal
   8019..8154    +  rep_origin     SV40 ori: SV40 origin of replication
   8175..8193    -  promoter       T7 promoter: promoter for bacteriophage T7 RNA polymerase
   8201..8356    +  CDS            lacZα (fragment): LacZα fragment of β-galactosidase; lacZ fragment
   8361..8789    +  rep_origin     f1 ori (sequence partly withheld): f1 bacteriophage origin of replication; arrow indicates direction of (+) strand synthesis
>Addgene plasmid #178239 | pLKO_C.HA.Ollas_mCherry-NLS | addgene full sequence | sequence record 352838 | Addgene NGS Result
CAAAATATTAACGCTTACAATTTAGGTGGCACTTTTCGGGGAAATGTGCGCGGAACCCCTATTTGTTTAT
TTTTCTAAATACATTCAAATATGTATCCGCTCATGAGACAATAACCCTGATAAATGCTTCAATAATATTG
AAAAAGGAAGAGTATGAGTATTCAACATTTCCGTGTCGCCCTTATTCCCTTTTTTGCGGCATTTTGCCTT
CCTGTTTTTGCTCACCCAGAAACGCTGGTGAAAGTAAAAGATGCTGAAGATCAGTTGGGTGCACGAGTGG
GTTACATCGAACTGGATCTCAACAGCGGTAAGATCCTTGAGAGTTTTCGCCCCGAAGAACGTTTTCCAAT
GATGAGCACTTTTAAAGTTCTGCTATGTGGCGCGGTATTATCCCGTATTGACGCCGGGCAAGAGCAACTC
GGTCGCCGCATACACTATTCTCAGAATGACTTGGTTGAGTACTCACCAGTCACAGAAAAGCATCTTACGG
ATGGCATGACAGTAAGAGAATTATGCAGTGCTGCCATAACCATGAGTGATAACACTGCGGCCAACTTACT
TCTGACAACGATCGGAGGACCGAAGGAGCTAACCGCTTTTTTGCACAACATGGGGGATCATGTAACTCGC
CTTGATCGTTGGGAACCGGAGCTGAATGAAGCCATACCAAACGACGAGCGTGACACCACGATGCCTGTAG
CAATGGCAACAACGTTGCGCAAACTATTAACTGGCGAACTACTTACTCTAGCTTCCCGGCAACAATTAAT
AGACTGGATGGAGGCGGATAAAGTTGCAGGACCACTTCTGCGCTCGGCCCTTCCGGCTGGCTGGTTTATT
GCTGATAAATCTGGAGCCGGTGAGCGTGGGTCTCGCGGTATCATTGCAGCACTGGGGCCAGATGGTAAGC
CCTCCCGTATCGTAGTTATCTACACGACGGGGAGTCAGGCAACTATGGATGAACGAAATAGACAGATCGC
TGAGATAGGTGCCTCACTGATTAAGCATTGGTAACTGTCAGACCAAGTTTACTCATATATACTTTAGATT
GATTTAAAACTTCATTTTTAATTTAAAAGGATCTAGGTGAAGATCCTTTTTGATAATCTCATGACCAAAA
TCCCTTAACGTGAGTTTTCGTTCCACTGAGCGTCAGACCCCGTAGAAAAGATCAAAGGATCTTCTTGAGA
TCCTTTTTTTCTGCGCGTAATCTGCTGCTTGCAAACAAAAAAACCACCGCTACCAGCGGTGGTTTGTTTG
CCGGATCAAGAGCTACCAACTCTTTTTCCGAAGGTAACTGGCTTCAGCAGAGCGCAGATACCAAATACTG
TTCTTCTAGTGTAGCCGTAGTTAGGCCACCACTTCAAGAACTCTGTAGCACCGCCTACATACCTCGCTCT
GCTAATCCTGTTACCAGTGGCTGCTGCCAGTGGCGATAAGTCGTGTCTTACCGGGTTGGACTCAAGACGA
TAGTTACCGGATAAGGCGCAGCGGTCGGGCTGAACGGGGGGTTCGTGCACACAGCCCAGCTTGGAGCGAA
CGACCTACACCGAACTGAGATACCTACAGCGTGAGCTATGAGAAAGCGCCACGCTTCCCGAAGGGAGAAA
GGCGGACAGGTATCCGGTAAGCGGCAGGGTCGGAACAGGAGAGCGCACGAGGGAGCTTCCAGGGGGAAAC
GCCTGGTATCTTTATAGTCCTGTCGGGTTTCGCCACCTCTGACTTGAGCGTCGATTTTTGTGATGCTCGT
CAGGGGGGCGGAGCCTATGGAAAAACGCCAGCAACGCGGCCTTTTTACGGTTCCTGGCCTTTTGCTGGCC
TTTTGCTCACATGTTCTTTCCTGCGTTATCCCCTGATTCTGTGGATAACCGTATTACCGCCTTTGAGTGA
GCTGATACCGCTCGCCGCAGCCGAACGACCGAGCGCAGCGAGTCAGTGAGCGAGGAAGCGGAAGAGCGCC
CAATACGCAAACCGCCTCTCCCCGCGCGTTGGCCGATTCATTAATGCAGCTGGCACGACAGGTTTCCCGA
CTGGAAAGCGGGCAGTGAGCGCAACGCAATTAATGTGAGTTAGCTCACTCATTAGGCACCCCAGGCTTTA
CACTTTATGCTTCCGGCTCGTATGTTGTGTGGAATTGTGAGCGGATAACAATTTCACACAGGAAACAGCT
ATGACCATGATTACGCCAAGCGCGCAATTAACCCTCACTAAAGGGAACAAAAGCTGGAGCTGCAAGCTTA
ATGTAGTCTTATGCAATACTCTTGTAGTCTTGCAACATGGTAACGATGAGTTAGCAACATGCCTTACAAG
GAGAGAAAAAGCACCGTGCATGGCGATTGGTGGAAGTAAGGTGGTACGATCGTGCCTTATTAGGAAGGCA
ACAGACGGGTCTGACATGGATTGGACGAACCACTGAATTGCCGCATTGCAGAGATATTGTATTTAAGTGC
CTAGCTCGATACATAAACGGGTCTCTCTGGTTAGACCAGATCTGAGCCTGGGAGCTCTCTGGCTAACTAG
GGAACCCACTGCTTAAGCCTCAATAAAGCTTGCCTTGAGTGCTTCAAGTAGTGTGTGCCCGTCTGTTGTG
TGACTCTGGTAACTAGAGATCCCTCAGACCCTTTTAGTCAGTGTGGAAAATCTCTAGCAGTGGCGCCCGA
ACAGGGACTTGAAAGCGAAAGGGAAACCAGAGGAGCTCTCTCGACGCAGGACTCGGCTTGCTGAAGCGCG
CACGGCAAGAGGCGAGGGGCGGCGACTGGTGAGTACGCCAAAAATTTTGACTAGCGGAGGCTAGAAGGAG
AGAGATGGGTGCGAGAGCGTCAGTATTAAGCGGGGGAGAATTAGATCGCGATGGGAAAAAATTCGGTTAA
GGCCAGGGGGAAAGAAAAAATATAAATTAAAACATATAGTATGGGCAAGCAGGGAGCTAGAACGATTCGC
AGTTAATCCTGGCCTGTTAGAAACATCAGAAGGCTGTAGACAAATACTGGGACAGCTACAACCATCCCTT
CAGACAGGATCAGAAGAACTTAGATCATTATATAATACAGTAGCAACCCTCTATTGTGTGCATCAAAGGA
TAGAGATAAAAGACACCAAGGAAGCTTTAGACAAGATAGAGGAAGAGCAAAACAAAAGTAAGACCACCGC
ACAGCAAGCGGCCGCTGATCTTCAGACCTGGAGGAGGAGATATGAGGGACAATTGGAGAAGTGAATTATA
TAAATATAAAGTAGTAAAAATTGAACCATTAGGAGTAGCACCCACCAAGGCAAAGAGAAGAGTGGTGCAG
AGAGAAAAAAGAGCAGTGGGAATAGGAGCTTTGTTCCTTGGGTTCTTGGGAGCAGCAGGAAGCACTATGG
GCGCAGCGTCAATGACGCTGACGGTACAGGCCAGACAATTATTGTCTGGTATAGTGCAGCAGCAGAACAA
TTTGCTGAGGGCTATTGAGGCGCAACAGCATCTGTTGCAACTCACAGTCTGGGGCATCAAGCAGCTCCAG
GCAAGAATCCTGGCTGTGGAAAGATACCTAAAGGATCAACAGCTCCTGGGGATTTGGGGTTGCTCTGGAA
AACTCATTTGCACCACTGCTGTGCCTTGGAATGCTAGTTGGAGTAATAAATCTCTGGAACAGATTTGGAA
TCACACGACCTGGATGGAGTGGGACAGAGAAATTAACAATTACACAAGCTTAATACACTCCTTAATTGAA
GAATCGCAAAACCAGCAAGAAAAGAATGAACAAGAATTATTGGAATTAGATAAATGGGCAAGTTTGTGGA
ATTGGTTTAACATAACAAATTGGCTGTGGTATATAAAATTATTCATAATGATAGTAGGAGGCTTGGTAGG
TTTAAGAATAGTTTTTGCTGTACTTTCTATAGTGAATAGAGTTAGGCAGGGATATTCACCATTATCGTTT
CAGACCCACCTCCCAACCCCGAGGGGACCCGACAGGCCCGAAGGAATAGAAGAAGAAGGTGGAGAGAGAG
ACAGAGACAGATCCATTCGATTAGTGAACGGATCTCGACGGTATCGATCACGAGACTAGTATCGAGCGGC
CGCCCCCTTCACCGAGGGCCTATTTCCCATGATTCCTTCATATTTGCATATACGATACAAGGCTGTTAGA
GAGATAATTGGAATTAATTTGACTGTAAACACAAAGATATTAGTACAAAATACGTGACGTAGAAAGTAAT
AATTTCTTGGGTAGTTTGCAGTTTTAAAATTATGTTTTAAAATGGACTATCATATGCTTACCGTAACTTG
AAAGTATTTCGATTTCTTGGCTTTATATATCTTGTGGAAAGGACGAAACACCGGGTCTTCGAGAAGACCT
GTTTTAGAGCTAGAAATAGCAAGTTAAAATAAGGCTAGTCCGTTATCAACTTGAAAAAGTGGCACCGAGT
CGGTGCTTTTTTTAATTCTCGACCTCGAGACAAATGGCAGTATTCATCCACAATTTTAAAAGAAAAGGGG
GGATTGGGGGGTACAGTGCAGGGGAAAGAATAGTAGACATAATAGCAACAGACATACAAACTAAAGAATT
ACAAAAACAAATTACAAAAATTCAAAATTTTCGGGTTTATTACAGGGACAGCAGAGATCCACTTTGGCCG
CGGCTCGAGGCGATAAGCTTTGCAAAGATGGATAAAGTTTTAAACAGAGAGGAATCTTTGCAGCTAATGG
ACCTTCTAGGTCTTGAAAGGAGTGGGAATTGGCTCCGGTGCCCGTCAGTGGGCAGAGCGCACATCGCCCA
CAGTCCCCGAGAAGTTGGGGGGAGGGGTCGGCAATTGAACCGGTGCCTAGAGAAGGTGGCGCGGGGTAAA
CTGGGAAAGTGATGTCGTGTACTGGCTCCGCCTTTTTCCCGAGGGTGGGGGAGAACCGTATATAAGTGCA
GTAGTCGCCGTGAACGTTCTTTTTCGCAACGGGTTTGCCGCCAGAACACAGGTAAGTGCCGTGTGTGGTT
CCCGCGGGCCTGGCCTCTTTACGGGTTATGGCCCTTGCGTGCCTTGAATTACTTCCACCTGGCTGCAGTA
CGTGATTCTTGATCCCGAGCTTCGGGTTGGAAGTGGGTGGGAGAGTTCGAGGCCTTGCGCTTAAGGAGCC
CCTTCGCCTCGTGCTTGAGTTGAGGCCTGGCCTGGGCGCTGGGGCCGCCGCGTGCGAATCTGGTGGCACC
TTCGCGCCTGTCTCGCTGCTTTCGATAAGTCTCTAGCCATTTAAAATTTTTGATGACCTGCTGCGACGCT
TTTTTTCTGGCAAGATAGTCTTGTAAATGCGGGCCAAGATCTGCACACTGGTATTTCGGTTTTTGGGGCC
GCGGGCGGCGACGGGGCCCGTGCGTCCCAGCGCACATGTTCGGCGAGGCGGGGCCTGCGAGCGCGGCCAC
CGAGAATCGGACGGGGGTAGTCTCAAGCTGGCCGGCCTGCTCTGGTGCCTGGCCTCGCGCCGCCGTGTAT
CGCCCCGCCCTGGGCGGCAAGGCTGGCCCGGTCGGCACCAGTTGCGTGAGCGGAAAGATGGCCGCTTCCC
GGCCCTGCTGCAGGGAGCTCAAAATGGAGGACGCGGCGCTCGGGAGAGCGGGCGGGTGAGTCACCCACAC
AAAGGAAAAGGGCCTTTCCGTCCTCAGCCGTCGCTTCATGTGACTCCACGGAGTACCGGGCGCCGTCCAG
GCACCTCGATTAGTTCTCGAGCTTTTGGAGTACGTCGTCTTTAGGTTGGGGGGAGGGGTTTTATGCGATG
GAGTTTCCCCACACTGAGTGGGTGGAGACTGAAGTTAGGCCAGCTTGGCACTTGATGTAATTCTCCTTGG
AATTTGCCCTTTTTGAGTTTGGATCTTGGTTCATTCTCAAGCCTCAGACAGTGGTTCAAAGTTTTTTTCT
TCCATTTCAGGTGTCGTGAGGAATTCTGCAGTCGATCGACGGTACCGCGGGCCCGGGATCCACGGTCGCC
ACCATGGGCGAGGACCAGGTGGACCCCAGGCTGATCGACGGCAAGGGAGGAGGCGGGGGAGGGTACCCAT
ACGATGTGCCAGATTACGCTGGAGGAGGCGGGGGAGGGAGCGGCTTCGCCAACGAGCTGGGCCCCAGGCT
GATGGGCAAGTGCGGCATGCTGATGGTGAGCAAGGGCGAGGAGGATAACATGGCCATCATCAAGGAGTTC
ATGCGCTTCAAGGTGCACATGGAGGGCTCCGTGAACGGCCACGAGTTCGAGATCGAGGGCGAGGGCGAGG
GCCGCCCCTACGAGGGCACCCAGACCGCCAAGCTGAAGGTGACCAAGGGTGGCCCCCTGCCCTTCGCCTG
GGACATCCTGTCCCCTCAGTTCATGTACGGCTCCAAGGCCTACGTGAAGCACCCCGCCGACATCCCCGAC
TACTTGAAGCTGTCCTTCCCCGAGGGCTTCAAGTGGGAGCGCGTGATGAACTTCGAGGACGGCGGCGTGG
TGACCGTGACCCAGGACTCCTCCCTGCAGGACGGCGAGTTCATCTACAAGGTGAAGCTGCGCGGCACCAA
CTTCCCCTCCGACGGCCCCGTAATGCAGAAGAAGACCATGGGCTGGGAGGCCTCCTCCGAGCGGATGTAC
CCCGAGGACGGCGCCCTGAAGGGCGAGATCAAGCAGAGGCTGAAGCTGAAGGACGGCGGCCACTACGACG
CTGAGGTCAAGACCACCTACAAGGCCAAGAAGCCCGTGCAGCTGCCCGGCGCCTACAACGTCAACATCAA
GTTGGACATCACCTCCCACAACGAGGACTACACCATCGTGGAACAGTACGAACGCGCCGAGGGCCGCCAC
TCCACCGGCGGCATGGACGAGCTGTACAAGAAACGGCCAGCCGAGGATATGGAGGAAGAACAAGCCTTTA
AACGATCTCGATAAAGCGGCCGCGTCGACAATCAACCTCTGGATTACAAAATTTGTGAAAGATTGACTGG
TATTCTTAACTATGTTGCTCCTTTTACGCTATGTGGATACGCTGCTTTAATGCCTTTGTATCATGCTATT
GCTTCCCGTATGGCTTTCATTTTCTCCTCCTTGTATAAATCCTGGTTGCTGTCTCTTTATGAGGAGTTGT
GGCCCGTTGTCAGGCAACGTGGCGTGGTGTGCACTGTGTTTGCTGACGCAACCCCCACTGGTTGGGGCAT
TGCCACCACCTGTCAGCTCCTTTCCGGGACTTTCGCTTTCCCCCTCCCTATTGCCACGGCGGAACTCATC
GCCGCCTGCCTTGCCCGCTGCTGGACAGGGGCTCGGCTGTTGGGCACTGACAATTCCGTGGTGTTGTCGG
GGAAGCTGACGTCCTTTCCATGGCTGCTCGCCTGTGTTGCCACCTGGATTCTGCGCGGGACGTCCTTCTG
CTACGTCCCTTCGGCCCTCAATCCAGCGGACCTTCCTTCCCGCGGCCTGCTGCCGGCTCTGCGGCCTCTT
CCGCATCTTCGCCTTCGCCCTCAGACGAGTCGGATCTCCCTTTGGGCCGCCTCCCCGCCTGGGTACCTTT
AAGACCAATGACTTACAAGGCAGCTGTAGATCTTAGCCACTTTTTAAAAGAAAAGGGGGGACTGGAAGGG
CTAATTCACTCCCAACGAAGATAAGATCTGCTTTTTGCTTGTACTGGGTCTCTCTGGTTAGACCAGATCT
GAGCCTGGGAGCTCTCTGGCTAACTAGGGAACCCACTGCTTAAGCCTCAATAAAGCTTGCCTTGAGTGCT
TCAAGTAGTGTGTGCCCGTCTGTTGTGTGACTCTGGTAACTAGAGATCCCTCAGACCCTTTTAGTCAGTG
TGGAAAATCTCTAGCAGTAGTAGTTCATGTCATCTTATTATTCAGTATTTATAACTTGCAAAGAAATGAA
TATCAGAGAGTGAGAGGAACTTGTTTATTGCAGCTTATAATGGTTACAAATAAAGCAATAGCATCACAAA
TTTCACAAATAAAGCATTTTTTTCACTGCATTCTAGTTGTGGTTTGTCCAAACTCATCAATGTATCTTAT
CATGTCTGGCTCTAGCTATCCCGCCCCTAACTCCGCCCATCCCGCCCCTAACTCCGCCCAGTTCCGCCCA
TTCTCCGCCCCATGGCTGACTAATTTTTTTTATTTATGCAGAGGCCGAGGCCGCCTCGGCCTCTGAGCTA
TTCCAGAAGTAGTGAGGAGGCTTTTTTGGAGGCCTAGGGACGTACCCAATTCGCCCTATAGTGAGTCGTA
TTACGCGCGCTCACTGGCCGTCGTTTTACAACGTCGTGACTGGGAAAACCCTGGCGTTACCCAACTTAAT
CGCCTTGCAGCACATCCCCCTTTCGCCAGCTGGCGTAATAGCGAAGAGGCCCGCACCGATCGCCCTTCCC
AACAGTTGCGCAGCCTGAATGGCGAATGGG
[124 nt withheld, positions 8361-8484]
C
[91 nt withheld, positions 8486-8576]
A
[49 nt withheld, positions 8578-8626]
CCTTTGACGTTGGAGTCCACGTTCTTT
[37 nt withheld, positions 8654-8690]
ACCCTATCTCGGTCTATTCTTTTGATTTATAAGGGATTTTGCCGATTTCGGCCTATTGGTTAAAAAATGA
GCTGATTTAACAAAAATTTAACGCGAATTTTAA
